Addgene plasmid #233425: XZ390 (IVT) CMV-TO-T7-mCherry-SGc(stem-1(3xMS2))cSG-rTetR-NZF-NLS-hybridUTR3
Purpose: IVT template for LIDAR reporter mRNA; mCherry as marker, rtetR-NZF as output
Depositing lab: Xiaojing Gao. Depositing organization: Stanford University. Publication: Post-transcriptional modular synthetic receptors. Zhang X, Mille-Fragoso LS, Kaseniit KE, Lee AP, Zhang M, Call CC, Hu Y, Xie Y, Gao XJ. Nat Chem Biol. 2025 Mar 28. doi: 10.1038/s41589-025-01872-w. PubMed 40155716.
Backbone
  Vector backbone: FLP-IN
  Vector type: Mammalian Expression
Growth in bacteria
  Bacterial resistance: Ampicillin, 100 μg/mL
  Growth temperature: 37°C
  Growth strain: DH5alpha
  Copy number: High Copy
Gene/Insert
  Gene/Insert name: T7-mCherry-SGc(stem-1(3xMS2))cSG-rTetR-NZF-NLS-hybridUTR3
  Species: Synthetic
  Mutation: WT
  Promoter: CMV
  Cloning method: Gibson Cloning
Terms and licenses: Academic/Nonprofit Terms; Industry Terms: Not Available to Industry
Depositor comments: https://benchling.com/s/seq-kRVEaM1Hx2dYebhFWPPD?m=slm-hDiSJW8LId6sROelKyOR for annotated sequence file. Please visit https://doi.org/10.1101/2024.05.03.592453 for bioRxiv preprint.
How to cite: XZ390 (IVT) CMV-TO-T7-mCherry-SGc(stem-1(3xMS2))cSG-rTetR-NZF-NLS-hybridUTR3 was a gift from Xiaojing Gao (Addgene plasmid # 233425 ; http://n2t.net/addgene:233425 ; RRID:Addgene_233425)
