[The description below was written by a language model from this plasmid's Addgene catalogue record and pLannotate feature annotations shown in this document.]
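Description:
XZ390 (IVT) CMV-TO-T7-mCherry-SGc(stem-1(3xMS2))cSG-rTetR-NZF-NLS-hybridUTR3 is a 7.8 kb synthetic construct built on a FLP-IN mammalian expression backbone and deposited as a template for in vitro transcription of a LIDAR reporter mRNA. It is maintained in E. coli as a high-copy plasmid through a ColE1/pUC-type origin and selected with ampicillin (AmpR under its bla promoter). From the backbone it also carries an FRT site placed directly upstream of a hygromycin-resistance coding sequence with an SV40 poly(A) signal. This is the usual arrangement for FLP-mediated integration into a genomic FRT landing pad, although the record does not describe that use for this plasmid.

The payload sits behind two promoters in series. The CMV enhancer/promoter, followed by tet operator sequences (the "TO" in the name), permits expression in mammalian cells. A T7 promoter immediately downstream lets T7 RNA polymerase produce the mRNA in vitro. The transcript begins with a leader annotated as a TEV-type 5' pseudoknot, then encodes mCherry as the marker. Between mCherry and the second coding region the annotation detects an F2A fragment, and the name places here the SGc(stem-1(3xMS2))cSG module, a stem structure carrying three MS2 hairpins that the automated annotation does not itself label. Downstream is the output protein, rTetR (matched as an rtTA3 fragment) fused to NZF, which the annotation resolves as fragments of Ncoa3, ZNF473 and FOXO6, presumably serving as an activation domain. The name also lists an NLS and a hybrid 3' UTR, and a bGH poly(A) signal follows. According to the record, mCherry marks delivery of the mRNA, while rTetR-NZF is the output of the post-transcriptional synthetic receptor system. The detailed switching mechanism is not given in the record.
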