Features (pLannotate 1.2.2; 29 found; start..end, strand, type, name):
    993..1040    -  protein_bind   FRT: FLP-mediated recombination occurs in the 8-bp core sequence TCTAGAAA (Turan and Bode, 2011). FLP recombinase from the Saccharomyces cerevisiae 2μ plasmid
   1045..1278    -  rep_origin     f1 ori (fragment) (sequence partly withheld): f1 bacteriophage origin of replication; arrow indicates direction of (+) strand synthesis
   1299..1320    -  promoter       SV40 promoter (fragment): SV40 enhancer and early promoter
   1324..1347    -  polyA_signal   bGH poly(A) signal (fragment): bovine growth hormone polyadenylation signal
   1363..1587    -  polyA_signal   bGH poly(A) signal: bovine growth hormone polyadenylation signal
   2001..2144    -  CDS            FOXO6 (fragment): FOXO6_HUMAN - Experimental evidence at protein level: Swiss-Prot protein existence level 1. Transcriptional activator. From Homo sapiens (Human).
   2160..2303    -  CDS            ZNF473 (fragment): ZN473_HUMAN - Also known as KIAA1141, ZFP100. Experimental evidence at protein level: Swiss-Prot protein existence level 1. Involved in histone 3'-end pre-mRNA processing by associating with U7 snRNP and interacting with SLBP/pre-mRNA complex. Increases histone 3'-end pre-mRNA processing but has no effect on U7 snRNP levels, when overexpressed. Required for cell cycle progression from G1 to S phases. From Homo sapiens (Human).
   2319..2474    -  CDS            Ncoa3 (fragment): NCOA3_MOUSE - Also known as Aib1, Pcip, Rac3, Tram1. Experimental evidence at protein level: Swiss-Prot protein existence level 1. Nuclear receptor coactivator that directly binds nuclear receptors and stimulates the transcriptional activities in a hormone- dependent fashion. Plays a central role in creating a multisubunit coactivator complex, probably via remodeling of chromatin. Involved in the coactivation of different nuclear receptors, such as for steroids (GR and ER), retinoids (RARs and RXRs), thyroid hormone (TRs), vitamin D3 (VDR) and prostanoids (PPARs). Displays histone acetyltransf
   2464..3089    -  CDS            rtTA3 (fragment): reverse tetracycline transactivator 3 activates expression from Tet-responsive promoters in the presence of doxycycline
   3337..3395    -  CDS            F2A (fragment): 2A peptide from foot-and-mouth disease virus polyprotein Eukaryotic ribosomes fail to insert a peptide bond between the Gly and Pro residues, yielding separate polypeptides.
   3441..4148    -  CDS            mCherry: mCherry is a basic (constitutively fluorescent) red fluorescent protein published in 2004, derived from Discosoma sp.. It is reported to be a very rapidly-maturing monomer with low acid sensitivity.
   4228..4264    -  ncRNA          PK1-TEV CVMV: Accession: RF01102 - 5'-leader pseudoknot of TEV/CVMV
   4307..4325    -  promoter       T7 promoter: promoter for bacteriophage T7 RNA polymerase
   4427..4460    -  promoter       TRE3GV promoter (fragment): 3rd-generation Tet-responsive promoter that can be activated by binding of Tet-On® 3G, optimized for retroviral and lentiviral vectors
   4468..4487    -  promoter       PLtetO-1 promoter (fragment): modified phage lambda PL promoter with tet operator sites (Lutz and Bujard, 1997)
   4489..4508    -  promoter       PLtetO-1 promoter (fragment): modified phage lambda PL promoter with tet operator sites (Lutz and Bujard, 1997)
   4510..4713    -  promoter       CMV promoter: human cytomegalovirus (CMV) immediate early promoter
   4714..5093    -  enhancer       CMV enhancer: human cytomegalovirus immediate early enhancer
   5243..5295    +  misc_feature   bom (fragment): basis of mobility region from pBR322
   5354..5458    +  promoter       AmpR promoter: bla
   5459..6319    +  CDS            AmpR: β-lactamase; bla; confers resistance to ampicillin, carbenicillin, and related antibiotics
   6490..7078    +  rep_origin     ori: high-copy-number ColE1/pMB1/pBR322/pUC origin of replication
   7261..7353    +  CDS            lacI (fragment): lac repressor; lacI; The lac repressor binds to the lac operator to inhibit transcription in E. coli. This inhibition can be relieved by adding lactose or isopropyl-β-D-thiogalactopyranoside (IPTG).
   7366..7387    +  protein_bind   CAP binding site: CAP binding activates transcription in the presence of cAMP. E. coli catabolite activator protein
   7402..7432    +  promoter       lac promoter: promoter for the E. coli lac operon
   7440..7456    +  protein_bind   lac operator: The lac repressor binds to the lac operator to inhibit transcription in E. coli. This inhibition can be relieved by adding lactose or isopropyl-β-D-thiogalactopyranoside (IPTG). lac repressor encoded by lacI
   7529..7650    -  polyA_signal   SV40 poly(A) signal: SV40 polyadenylation signal
   7645..7770    -  CDS            ble (fragment): BLE_KLEPN - Experimental evidence at protein level: Swiss-Prot protein existence level 1. Binding protein with a strong affinity to the bleomycin family of antibiotics. Binds to CL990; an antimitotic-antibiotic compound. From Klebsiella pneumoniae.
   7780..985     -  CDS            HygR (across the origin): aminoglycoside phosphotransferase from E. coli; aph(4)-Ia; confers resistance to hygromycin
>Addgene plasmid #233425 | XZ390 (IVT) CMV-TO-T7-mCherry-SGc(stem-1(3xMS2))cSG-rTetR-NZF-NLS-hybridUTR3 | addgene full sequence | sequence record 466395 | Addgene NGS Result
TTCCACTATCGGCGAGTACTTCTACACAGCCATCGGTCCAGACGGCCGCGCTTCTGCGGGCGATTTGTGT
ACGCCCGACAGTCCCGGCTCCGGATCGGACGATTGCGTCGCATCGACCCTGCGCCCAAGCTGCATCATCG
AAATTGCCGTCAACCAAGCTCTGATAGAGTTGGTCAAGACCAATGCGGAGCATATACGCCCGGAGCCGCG
GCGATCCTGCAAGCTCCGGATGCCTCCGCTCGAAGTAGCGCGTCTGCTGCTCCATACAAGCCAACCACGG
CCTCCAGAAGAAGATGTTGGCGACCTCGTATTGGGAATCCCCGAACATCGCCTCGCTCCAGTCAATGACC
GCTGTTATGCGGCCATTGTCCGTCAGGACATTGTTGGAGCCGAAATCCGCGTGCACGAGGTGCCGGACTT
CGGGGCAGTCCTCGGCCCAAAGCATCAGCTCATCGAGAGCCTGCGCGACGGACGCACTGACGGTGTCGTC
CATCACAGTTTGCCAGTGATACACATGGGGATCAGCAATCGCGCATATGAAATCACGCCATGTAGTGTAT
TGACCGATTCCTTGCGGTCCGAATGGGCCGAACCCGCTCGTCTGGCTAAGATCGGCCGCAGCGATCGCAT
CCATGGCCTCCGCGACCGGCTGCAGAACAGCGGGCAGTTCGGTTTCAGGCAGGTCTTGCAACGTGACACC
CTGTGCACGGCGGGAGATGCAATAGGTCAGGCTCTCGCTGAATTCCCCAATGTCAAGCACTTCCGGAATC
GGGAGCGCGGCCGATGCAAAGTGCCGATAAACATAACGATCTTTGTAGAAACCATCGGCGCAGCTATTTA
CCCGCAGGACATATCCACGCCCTCCTACATCGAAGCTGAAAGCACGAGATTCTTCGCCCTCCGAGAGCTG
CATCAGGTCGGAGACGCTGTCGAACTTTTCGATCAGAAACTTCTCGACAGACGTCGCGGTGAGTTCAGGC
TTTTTGGCCAAGGAAGTTCCTATACTTTCTAGAGAATAGGAACTTCGGAATAGGAACTTCTAGGTACGTG
AACCATCACCCT
[91 nt withheld, positions 1063-1153]
G
[124 nt withheld, positions 1155-1278]
GGGGATACCCCCTAGAGCCCCAGCTGGTTCTTTCCGCCTCAGAAGCCATAGAGCCCACCGCATCCCCAGA
ACATCGATAGATCTCCATAGAGCCCACCGCATCCCCAGCATGCCTGCTATTGTCTTCCCAATCCTCCCCC
TTGCTGTCCTGCCCCACCCCACCCCCCAGAATAGAATGACACCTACTCAGACAATGCGATGCAATTTCCT
CATTTTATTAGGAAAGGACAGTGGGAGTGGCACCTTCCAGGGTCAAGGAAGGCACGGGGGAGGGGCAAAC
AACAGATGGCTGGCAACTAGAAGGCACAGTCGAGGCTGATCAGCGGGTTTAAACTCAATGATGATTATGA
TGATGGTCGACGGCGCTATTCAGATCCTCTTCTGAGATGAGTTTTTGTTCGGGCCCGCTAGCTCCAGGGT
GTGGCTGGCACGAAATTGACCAACCCTGGGGTTAGTATAGCTTAGTTAAACTTTCGTTTATTGCTAAAGG
TTAATCACTGCTGTTTCCCGTGGGGGTGTGGCTAGGCTAAGCGTTTTGAGCTGCATTGCTGCGTGCTTGG
GAGGTGTCTGGAACTAGCAGAGGTGGTGAGTGGGGCAGGTGGAGGTGGGAGCATACCTGGGACCCGAGGT
CGGGGGAGACTCGGGGTACCCAGGACGGGAAAGGGGCAGCTAGCATTGCGTGCATGCAGTACCAGCTCGA
GCTACACCTTGCGTTTTTTCTTGGGAGATCCGCTGTCGAAGTTGAAGTCCAGGCCGTCGGCGTCCATCAG
CTCGCTTCTGATGATGCTCTCCATGTCGCACTCCAGGCTGCCGTTGAACATGTCCAGGTCCAGGTCGCTG
GGGAACTTCTCGTGTCCCAAACCAAGGCCGTCTCCTCCGCCGGGGGGGTCCAGCAGGAACAGGTCCTGGC
AGTTGTCCAGGGCGGTGTCCCAGAAGGTGTCGCCCTGCTCCAGGCCCAGCTGCTCCCAGTCGCCCAGGGT
GAAGTCCATGCCCACGTCCTTCAGGGTCACGAATTCCTCGGCCATAGATCCCCAGCCTCCGTCCTGCTTG
GGCTCCAGGGCCTGGCCCTGGTTCACCAGCTCGGGGATGCCCAGGGCTCTGTCGATCTCCTCCAGGCCGG
TGGCGTCGGTGTTGCTCAGCAGGGTGTGCAGCTGGTCCAGCAGGGCTCTCTCGTCGCTCTGGCCCTCGGT
CGGCCCGCCGCTTTCGCACTTTAGCTGTTTCTCCAGGCCACAAATGATTAGTTCCAGGCCGAAAAGGAAG
GCAGGTTCGGCTCCCTGCCGGTCGAACAGCTCAATTGCTTGTCTCAGAAGTGGGGGCATAGAATCGGTGG
TAGGTGTCTCTCTTTCCTCTTTTGCTACTTGATGCTCCTGTTCCTCCAATACGCAGCCCAGTGTAAAGTG
GCCCACGGCGGACAGAGCGTACAGTGCGTTCTCCAGGGAGAAGCCTTGCTGACACAGGAACGCGAGCTGA
TTTTCCAGGGTTTCGTACTGTTTCTCTGTTGGGCGGGTGCCGAGATGCACTTTAGCCCCGTCGCGATGTG
AGAGGAGAGCACAGCGGTATGACTTGGCGTTGTTCCGCAGAAAGTCTTGCCATGACTCGCCTTCCAGGGG
GCAGAAGTGGGTATGATGCCTGTCCAGCATCTCGATTGGCAGGGCATCGAGCAGAGCCCGCTTGTTCTTC
ACGTGCCAGTACAGGGTAGGCTGCTCAACTCCCAGCTTTTGAGCGAGTTTCCTTGTCGTCAGGCCTTCGA
TACCGACACCATTGAGTAATTCCAGAGCTCCGTTTATGACTTTGCTCTTGTCCAGCCTAGAACTCGAGGG
TCCTGGATTAGATTCCACATCACCTGCGAGTTTGAGTAGATCGAAGTTGAGTGTTTGCTTTACTGGGGCT
ACGATCTTTTGCTTATGCCGTGCCTCACTAGTACCGGTCGTCTGGGTAGGTGGGATACTATGGTACGCTG
ATGCTGTACCAGACAGACCCTGATGGTGTCTGAGACGTACCCTGATGGTGTACGTTACTATTCCACCCAC
CTAAACGGAGGATCCGGTACCGGGACCGGGGTTGGACTCGACGTCTCCCGCCAGCTTCAGAAGGTCAAAA
TTCAAAGTCTGTTTCACCGGAGCCACAATTTTCTGTTTGTGTCTGGCTTCCAACGCGTCGCTCTTGTACA
GCTCGTCCATGCCGCCGGTGGAGTGGCGGCCCTCGGCGCGTTCGTACTGTTCCACGATGGTGTAGTCCTC
GTTGTGGGAGGTGATGTCCAACTTGATGTTGACGTTGTAGGCGCCGGGCAGCTGCACGGGCTTCTTGGCC
TTGTAGGTGGTCTTGACCTCAGCGTCGTAGTGGCCGCCGTCCTTCAGCTTCAGCCTCTGCTTGATCTCGC
CCTTCAGGGCGCCGTCCTCGGGGTACATCCGCTCGGAGGAGGCCTCCCAGCCCATGGTCTTCTTCTGCAT
TACGGGGCCGTCGGAGGGGAAGTTGGTGCCGCGCAGCTTCACCTTGTAGATGAACTCGCCGTCCTGCAGG
GAGGAGTCCTGGGTCACGGTCACCACGCCGCCGTCCTCGAAGTTCATCACGCGCTCCCACTTGAAGCCCT
CGGGGAAGGACAGCTTCAAGTAGTCGGGAATGTCGGCGGGGTGCTTCACGTAGGCCTTGGAGCCGTACAT
GAACTGAGGGGACAGGATGTCCCAGGCGAAGGGCAGGGGGCCACCCTTGGTCACCTTCAGCTTGGCGGTC
TGGGTGCCCTCGTAGGGGCGGCCCTCGCCCTCGCCCTCGATCTCGAACTCGTGGCCGTTCACGGAGCCCT
CCATGTGCACCTTGAAGCGCATGAACTCCTTGATGATGGCCATGTTATCCTCCTCGCCCTTGCTCACCAT
GGTGGCGAAGCTTTATCGTTCGTAAATGGTGAAAATTTTCAGAAAATTGCTTTTGCTTTAAAAGAAATGA
TTTAAATTGCTGCAATAGAAGTAGAATGCTTGATTGCTTGAGATTCGTTTGTTTTGTATATGTTGTGTTG
AGATTTGTTATTTTTCTCCCTATAGTGAGTCGTATTAGCGGCCGCGGATCTCTAGCGAGCTTAAGTTTAA
ACGCTAGAGTCCGGAGGCTGGATCGGTCCCGGTGTCTTCTATGGAGGTCAAAACAGCGTGGATGGCGTCT
CCAGGCGATCTGACGGTTCACTAAACGAGCTCGTCGACGATCTCTATCACTGATAGGGAGATCTCTATCA
CTGATAGGGAGAGCTCTGCTTATATAGACCTCCCACCGTACACGCCTACCGCCCATTTGCGTCAATGGGG
CGGAGTTGTTACGACATTTTGGAAAGTCCCGTTGATTTTGGTGCCAAAACAAACTCCCATTGACGTCAAT
GGGGTGGAGACTTGGAAATCCCCGTGAGTCAAACCGCTATCCACGCCCATTGATGTACTGCCAAAACCGC
ATCACCATGGTAATAGCGATGACTAATACGTAGATGTACTGCCAAGTAGGAAAGTCCCATAAGGTCATGT
ACTGGGCATAATGCCAGGCGGGCCATTTACCGTCATTGACGTCAATAGGGGGCGTACTTGGCATATGATA
CACTTGATGTACTGCCAAGTGGGCAGTTTACCGTAAATACTCCACCCATTGACGTCAATGGAAAGTCCCT
ATTGGCGTTACTATGGGAACATACGTCATTATTGACGTCAATGGGCGGGGGTCGTTGGGCGGTCAGCCAG
GCGGGCCATTTACCGTAAGTTATGTAACGCGGAACTCCATATATGGGCTATGAACTAATGACCCCGTAAT
TGATTACTATTAATAACTAGTCAATAATCAATGTCAACGCGTATATCTGGCCCGTACGAAGCAGCGCAAA
ACGCCTAACCCTAAGCAGATTCTTCATGCAATTGTCGGTCAAGCCTTGCCTTGTTGTAGCTTAAATTTTG
CTCGCGCACTACTCAGCGACCTCCAACACACAAGCAGGGAGCAGATACTGGCTTAACTATGCGGCATCAG
AGCAGATTGTACTGAGAGTGCACCATAGGGGATCGGGAGATCTCCCGATCCGTCGACGTCAGGTGGCACT
TTTCGGGGAAATGTGCGCGGAACCCCTATTTGTTTATTTTTCTAAATACATTCAAATATGTATCCGCTCA
TGAGACAATAACCCTGATAAATGCTTCAATAATATTGAAAAAGGAAGAGTATGAGTATTCAACATTTCCG
TGTCGCCCTTATTCCCTTTTTTGCGGCATTTTGCCTTCCTGTTTTTGCTCACCCAGAAACGCTGGTGAAA
GTAAAAGATGCTGAAGATCAGTTGGGTGCACGAGTGGGTTACATCGAACTGGATCTCAACAGCGGTAAGA
TCCTTGAGAGTTTTCGCCCCGAAGAACGTTTTCCAATGATGAGCACTTTTAAAGTTCTGCTATGTGGCGC
GGTATTATCCCGTATTGACGCCGGGCAAGAGCAACTCGGTCGCCGCATACACTATTCTCAGAATGACTTG
GTTGAGTACTCACCAGTCACAGAAAAGCATCTTACGGATGGCATGACAGTAAGAGAATTATGCAGTGCTG
CCATAACCATGAGTGATAACACTGCGGCCAACTTACTTCTGACAACGATCGGAGGACCGAAGGAGCTAAC
CGCTTTTTTGCACAACATGGGGGATCATGTAACTCGCCTTGATCGTTGGGAACCGGAGCTGAATGAAGCC
ATACCAAACGACGAGCGTGACACCACGATGCCTGTAGCAATGGCAACAACGTTGCGCAAACTATTAACTG
GCGAACTACTTACTCTAGCTTCCCGGCAACAATTAATAGACTGGATGGAGGCGGATAAAGTTGCAGGACC
ACTTCTGCGCTCGGCCCTTCCGGCTGGCTGGTTTATTGCTGATAAATCTGGAGCCGGTGAGCGTGGGTCT
CGCGGTATCATTGCAGCACTGGGGCCAGATGGTAAGCCCTCCCGTATCGTAGTTATCTACACGACGGGGA
GTCAGGCAACTATGGATGAACGAAATAGACAGATCGCTGAGATAGGTGCCTCACTGATTAAGCATTGGTA
ACTGTCAGACCAAGTTTACTCATATATACTTTAGATTGATTTAAAACTTCATTTTTAATTTAAAAGGATC
TAGGTGAAGATCCTTTTTGATAATCTCATGACCAAAATCCCTTAACGTGAGTTTTCGTTCCACTGAGCGT
CAGACCCCGTAGAAAAGATCAAAGGATCTTCTTGAGATCCTTTTTTTCTGCGCGTAATCTGCTGCTTGCA
AACAAAAAAACCACCGCTACCAGCGGTGGTTTGTTTGCCGGATCAAGAGCTACCAACTCTTTTTCCGAAG
GTAACTGGCTTCAGCAGAGCGCAGATACCAAATACTGTTCTTCTAGTGTAGCCGTAGTTAGGCCACCACT
TCAAGAACTCTGTAGCACCGCCTACATACCTCGCTCTGCTAATCCTGTTACCAGTGGCTGCTGCCAGTGG
CGATAAGTCGTGTCTTACCGGGTTGGACTCAAGACGATAGTTACCGGATAAGGCGCAGCGGTCGGGCTGA
ACGGGGGGTTCGTGCACACAGCCCAGCTTGGAGCGAACGACCTACACCGAACTGAGATACCTACAGCGTG
AGCTATGAGAAAGCGCCACGCTTCCCGAAGGGAGAAAGGCGGACAGGTATCCGGTAAGCGGCAGGGTCGG
AACAGGAGAGCGCACGAGGGAGCTTCCAGGGGGAAACGCCTGGTATCTTTATAGTCCTGTCGGGTTTCGC
CACCTCTGACTTGAGCGTCGATTTTTGTGATGCTCGTCAGGGGGGCGGAGCCTATGGAAAAACGCCAGCA
ACGCGGCCTTTTTACGGTTCCTGGCCTTTTGCTGGCCTTTTGCTCACATGTTCTTTCCTGCGTTATCCCC
TGATTCTGTGGATAACCGTATTACCGCCTTTGAGTGAGCTGATACCGCTCGCCGCAGCCGAACGACCGAG
CGCAGCGAGTCAGTGAGCGAGGAAGCGGAAGAGCGCCCAATACGCAAACCGCCTCTCCCCGCGCGTTGGC
CGATTCATTAATGCAGCTGGCACGACAGGTTTCCCGACTGGAAAGCGGGCAGTGAGCGCAACGCAATTAA
TGTGAGTTAGCTCACTCATTAGGCACCCCAGGCTTTACACTTTATGCTTCCGGCTCGTATGTTGTGTGGA
ATTGTGAGCGGATAACAATTTCACACAGGAAACAGCTATGACCATGATTACGCCAAGCTCTAGCTAGAGG
TCGACGGTATACAGACATGATAAGATACATTGATGAGTTTGGACAAACCACAACTAGAATGCAGTGAAAA
AAATGCTTTATTTGTGAAATTTGTGATGCTATTGCTTTATTTGTAACCATTATAAGCTGCAATAAACAAG
TTGGGGTGGGCGAAGAACTCCAGCATGAGATCCCCGCGCTGGAGGATCATCCAGCCGGCGTCCCGGAAAA
CGATTCCGAAGCCCAACCTTTCATAGAAGGCGGCGGTGGAATCGAAATCTCGTAGTACGTGCTATTCCTT
TGCCCTCGGACGAGTGCTGGGGCGTCGGT
